Addgene plasmid #159919: pAAV-CMV-FLEX-SaCas9-U6-sgVamp1
Purpose: Mutagenesis of Vamp1
Depositing lab: Larry Zweifel. Depositing organization: University of Washington.
Backbone
  Vector backbone: pAAV-FLEX-SaCas9-U6-sgRNA
  Backbone manufacturer: Larry Zweifel (Addgene plasmid # 124844)
  Vector type: Mouse Targeting, AAV, CRISPR
Growth in bacteria
  Bacterial resistance: Ampicillin, 100 μg/mL
  Growth temperature: 37°C
  Growth strain: NEB Stable
  Copy number: High Copy
Gene/Insert
  Gene/Insert name: Vamp1
  gRNA/shRNA sequence: tagGTGGTGGACATCATGCGT
  Species: M. musculus (mouse)
  Entrez Gene: Vamp1 (a.k.a. Syb-1, Syb1, VAMP-1, lew)
  Cloning method: Restriction Enzyme; 5′ cloning site Unknown (unknown if destroyed); 3′ cloning site Unknown (unknown if destroyed)
Terms and licenses: Academic/Nonprofit Terms; Industry Terms: Not Available to Industry
How to cite: pAAV-CMV-FLEX-SaCas9-U6-sgVamp1 was a gift from Larry Zweifel (Addgene plasmid # 159919 ; http://n2t.net/addgene:159919 ; RRID:Addgene_159919)
