[The description below was written by a language model from this plasmid's Addgene catalogue record and pLannotate feature annotations shown in this document.]
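Description:
pAAV-CMV-FLEX-SaCas9-U6-sgVamp1 is an adeno-associated virus transfer plasmid for Cre-dependent CRISPR mutagenesis of the mouse Vamp1 gene (also known as synaptobrevin-1, Syb1). It derives from the pAAV-FLEX-SaCas9-U6-sgRNA backbone, into which a Vamp1-targeting guide was cloned. In bacteria it is maintained at high copy by a ColE1/pUC-type origin and selected with ampicillin through the bla gene. An f1 origin is also present. AAV2 inverted terminal repeats flank the payload so that it can be packaged into recombinant AAV. One ITR is annotated in full and the other only as fragments, which is common for these repeat-rich elements in sequencing-based annotation. The record lists a recombination-deficient strain for propagation.

The payload combines both CRISPR components in a single AAV genome, made possible by the compact Staphylococcus aureus Cas9. A CMV enhancer and promoter sit upstream of a FLEX (double-inverted) cassette. The SaCas9 coding sequence, fused to a nucleoplasmin nuclear localization signal and a 3xHA epitope tag, lies in the antisense orientation between oppositely oriented pairs of lox2272 and loxP sites, followed by a bGH polyadenylation signal. Without Cre, no functional Cas9 transcript is made. Cre recombination inverts the cassette and then locks it in the sense orientation, allowing CMV-driven expression of nuclear, HA-detectable SaCas9. Downstream, a human U6 RNA polymerase III promoter constitutively drives the Vamp1 spacer fused to the Sa gRNA scaffold. Editing is therefore restricted to Cre-expressing cells, and the construct suits cell-type-specific, virally delivered disruption of Vamp1 in Cre-driver mice.
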