Features (pLannotate 1.2.2; 26 found; start..end, strand, type, name):
      1..380     +  enhancer       CMV enhancer: human cytomegalovirus immediate early enhancer
    381..584     +  promoter       CMV promoter: human cytomegalovirus (CMV) immediate early promoter
    621..654     +  protein_bind   lox2272: Cre-mediated recombination occurs in the 8-bp core sequence (GGATACTT). lox2272 sites are compatible with each other, but incompatible with loxP or loxN sites (Lee and Saito, 1988). Cre recombinase
    655..704     -  intron         β-globin intron (fragment): internally truncated intron from human β-globin
    705..738     +  protein_bind   loxP: Cre-mediated recombination occurs in the 8-bp core sequence (GCATACAT). Cre recombinase
    748..776     -  CDS            3xHA (fragment): three tandem HA epitope tags
    787..803     -  CDS            3xHA (fragment): three tandem HA epitope tags
    814..830     -  CDS            3xHA (fragment): three tandem HA epitope tags
    837..884     -  CDS            nucleoplasmin NLS: bipartite nuclear localization signal from nucleoplasmin
    885..4040    -  CDS            cas9: CAS9_STAAU - Experimental evidence at protein level: Swiss-Prot protein existence level 1. CRISPR (clustered regularly interspaced short palindromic repeat) is an adaptive immune system that provides protection against mobile genetic elements (viruses, transposable elements and conjugative plasmids). CRISPR clusters contain spacers, sequences complementary to antecedent mobile elements, and target invading nucleic acids. CRISPR clusters are transcribed and processed into CRISPR RNA (crRNA). In type II CRISPR systems correct processing of pre-crRNA requires a trans- encoded small RNA (tracrRNA)
   4117..4150    -  protein_bind   lox2272: Cre-mediated recombination occurs in the 8-bp core sequence (GGATACTT). lox2272 sites are compatible with each other, but incompatible with loxP or loxN sites (Lee and Saito, 1988). Cre recombinase
   4151..4200    -  intron         β-globin intron (fragment): internally truncated intron from human β-globin
   4201..4234    -  protein_bind   loxP: Cre-mediated recombination occurs in the 8-bp core sequence (GCATACAT). Cre recombinase
   4265..4376    +  polyA_signal   bGH poly(A) signal: bovine growth hormone polyadenylation signal
   4479..4719    +  promoter       U6 promoter: RNA polymerase III promoter for human U6 snRNA
   4750..4825    +  misc_RNA       Sa gRNA scaffold: guide RNA scaffold for the Staphylococcus aureus CRISPR/Cas9 system
   4839..4979    +  repeat_region  AAV2 ITR: inverted terminal repeat of adeno-associated virus serotype 2 inverted
   4984..5035    -  misc_feature   bom (fragment): basis of mobility region from pBR322
   5054..5509    +  rep_origin     f1 ori (sequence partly withheld): f1 bacteriophage origin of replication; arrow indicates direction of (+) strand synthesis
   5510..5559    -  misc_feature   bom (fragment): basis of mobility region from pBR322
   5661..5696    -  CDS            rop (fragment): Rop protein, which maintains plasmids at low copy number; rop
   5791..5895    +  promoter       AmpR promoter: bla
   5896..6756    +  CDS            AmpR: β-lactamase; bla; confers resistance to ampicillin, carbenicillin, and related antibiotics
   6927..7515    +  rep_origin     ori: high-copy-number ColE1/pMB1/pBR322/pUC origin of replication
   7588..7615    +  repeat_region  AAV2 ITR (fragment): inverted terminal repeat of adeno-associated virus serotype 2 inverted
   7644..7671    +  repeat_region  AAV2 ITR (fragment): inverted terminal repeat of adeno-associated virus serotype 2 inverted
>Addgene plasmid #159919 | pAAV-CMV-FLEX-SaCas9-U6-sgVamp1 | addgene full sequence | sequence record 317336 | Addgene NGS Result
GACATTGATTATTGACTAGTTATTAATAGTAATCAATTACGGGGTCATTAGTTCATAGCCCATATATGGA
GTTCCGCGTTACATAACTTACGGTAAATGGCCCGCCTGGCTGACCGCCCAACGACCCCCGCCCATTGACG
TCAATAATGACGTATGTTCCCATAGTAACGCCAATAGGGACTTTCCATTGACGTCAATGGGTGGAGTATT
TACGGTAAACTGCCCACTTGGCAGTACATCAAGTGTATCATATGCCAAGTACGCCCCCTATTGACGTCAA
TGACGGTAAATGGCCCGCCTGGCATTATGCCCAGTACATGACCTTATGGGACTTTCCTACTTGGCAGTAC
ATCTACGTATTAGTCATCGCTATTACCATGGTGATGCGGTTTTGGCAGTACATCAATGGGCGTGGATAGC
GGTTTGACTCACGGGGATTTCCAAGTCTCCACCCCATTGACGTCAATGGGAGTTTGTTTTGGCACCAAAA
TCAACGGGACTTTCCAAAATGTCGTAACAACTCCGCCCCATTGACGCAAATGGGCGGTAGGCGTGTACGG
TGGGAGGTCTATATAAGCAGAGCTCTCTGGCTAACTACCGGTGCTAGCGTCGACTCCGGAATAACTTCGT
ATAGGATACTTTATACGAAGTTATGCAGAATGGTAGCTGGATTGTAGCTGCTATTAGCAATATGAAACCT
CTTAATAACTTCGTATAGCATACATTATACGAAGTTATGGCGCGCCTTAAGCGTAATCTGGAACATCGTA
TGGGTAAGCGTAATCTGGAACATCGTATGGGTAAGCGTAATCTGGAACATCGTATGGGTAGGATCCCTTT
TTCTTTTTTGCCTGGCCGGCCTTTTTCGTGGCCGCCGGCCTTTTGCCCTTTTTGATGATCTGAGGGTGCT
TCTTAGATTTCACTTCATACAGGTTGCCCAGAATGTCTGTGCTGTACTTCTTAATGCTCTGGGTCTTGGA
GGCGATTGTCTTAATGATCCTGGGGGGCCTCTTGTCGTTCATGTTTTCCAGGTACTCGCGGTAGGTGATG
TCGATCATGTTCACTTCGATCCGGTTCAGCAGGTCGTTGTTCACGCCGATCACTCTATACAGCTCGCCGT
TGATCTTGATCAGATCGTTGTTGTAGAAGGAGGCGATAAACTCGGCCTGGTTGCTGATCTTCTTCAGCTT
CTTAGCTTCCTCATAGCACTTGCTATTCACTTCGTAGTAGTTTTCTTTTTTGATCACATCCAGATTCTTC
ACGGTCACGAACTTGTACACGCCATTGTCCAGGTACACGTCGAATCTGTAGGGCTTCAGGGACAGCTTCA
CGACCTTGTTTCTGCTGTTGGGGTAGTCGTCGGTGATGTCCAGATGGGCGTTCAGTTTGTTGCCGTAATA
CTTAATCTTCTTGATCACGGGGCCGTTGTCCTTTTTGGAGTACTTGGTCAGGTAGTTCCCGGTTTCCTCG
TAGTACTTGTACAGGGGATTCTTCTCGTCGCCGTACTGTTCCATAATCAGCTTCAGTTTCTGGTAGGTCT
GGGGGTCGTGGTGGTACATCAGCAGCTTTTCGGGGCTCTTGTTGATCAGCTTTTTCAGCTTGTCATTGTC
CTTGTCGTACAGGCCGTTCAGATTGTTCACGATCAGGGTGTTGCCCTTGTCGTCCTTCCGGGTGGAGTAC
AGGGTGTCGTTAATCAGCTCTCTATTAGGCTTCTTGTCCACCCGGTGGCTGTACTTGTAGTCCTTGAAGT
CCTTAATGTGCTTGATCTGGTGGGGGGTGATGAAGATCTCTTTGTACTCCTGCTCGGTTTCGATCTCGGG
CATGCTCTCGGCCTGCTTTTCCTCGAACATCTGGTTTTCCATCACTTTTTTGGCCTTGTCCAGTTTCTTC
CACTCTTTGAAGATGAAATCGGCGTTGGCAATGATCAGGGCGTCCTCGGCGTGGTGCTTGTACCCCTTGT
TCCGCTCTTTCTTAAACTTCCACTTCCGCCGCAGAAAGCTGGTGAAGCCGCCATTGATGGACTTCACTTT
CACGTCCAGGTTGTTCACTCTGAAGTAGCTCCGCAGCAGGTTCATCAGGCCTCTGGTGGCGTATCTGGTA
TCCACCAGGTTCCGGTTGATGAAGTCTTTCTGCACGGAGAACCTGTTGATGTCCCGTTCTTCCAGCAGAT
ACTCTTTCTTGGTCTTGCTGATTCTGCCCTTGCCCTTGGCCAGATTCAGGATGTGCTTCTTGAAGGTTTC
GTAGCTGATCTTGCTGTCGCTGCTGCTCAGGTACTGGAATGGGGTCCGGTTGCCCTTCTTGCTGTTTTCT
TCCTGCTTCACGAGCACCTTGTTGTTGAAGCTGTTGTCGAAGGACACGCTTCTGGGGATGATGTGGTCCA
CCTCATAGTTGAAGGGGTTGTTCAGCAGATCTTCCAGAGGGATGGCTTCCAGGCTGTACAGGCACTTGCC
TTCCTGCATGTCGTGCAGCTTGATCTTCTCGATCAGGTACTTGGCGTTCTCTTTGCCGGTGGTCCGGATG
ATTTCCTCGATCCGCTCGTTGGTCTGCCGGTTCCGCTTCTGCATCTCGTTGATCATTTTCTGGGCGTCCT
TGGAGTTCTTCTCGCGGGCCAGCTCGATAATGATGTCGTTGGGCAGGCCGTACTTCTTGATGATGGCGTT
GATCACTTTGATGCTCTGGATGAAGCTTCTCTTCACGACGGGGCTCAGGATGAAGTCGTCCACCAGGGTG
GTGGGGATCTCTTTCTGCTGGGACAGGTCCACCTTCTTGGGCACCAGCTTCAGCCGGTTGAAGATAGCGA
TCTGGTTGTCGTTGGTGTGCCACAGCTCGTCCAGGATCAGGTTGATGGCCTTCAGGCTCAGGTTGTGGGT
GCCGGTATAGCCCTTCAGATTAGAGATCTGCTCGATCTCTTCCTGGGTCAGCTCGGAGTTCAGATTGGTC
AGTTCTTCCTGGATGTCCTCGCTGCTCTGGTAGATGGTCAGGATCTTGGCAATCTGATCCAGCAGCTCGG
CGTTCTCAATAATCTCTTTCCGGGCGGTAATGTCCTTGATGTCGTGGTACACCTTCAGGTTGGTGAACTC
GGGCTTGCCGGTGCTGGTCACTCTGTAGCCCTTAATATCCTCTTCGTTCACGAGGATTTCTTTGGCGATC
TGCTTCAGGGTGGGCTTCTTCTTCTGCTTGAACACGTTCTCGATGATCTGGAACTTCTCGTAATATTCCA
GCTTCTCGTTCTCGTCCCTGGTGATCACGAGATTGTTCAGGTCGTTCAGGGCGTTGTACAGGTCGGCGTT
GTAGGCGTACTTCACGCTCCGCAGTTCCTCGGGGAAGTAGGTGCAGTGGCCCATCAGCATCTCGTACCAT
TCTTTGATGTCCTTCCAGCCGAAGGGGCTGCCCTCGCCAGGTCCCTCATAGTAGGTCCGCCGGGTTTCCA
GCAGGTCGATGTAGGTGTCGATGAAGCTCTGGTCCAGCTGGTGGTAGGCCTTCTGCACCTTCAGCAGCTG
TTTGGCTTCTTTCACGTAGTCGCTGGTCTTGAATCTGTTGATGCTGCCCCGCACTTCGCCGTCTTTCTTC
AGCCGTTCCAGCTGCAGTTCGGCCACGTATTTCTCTTCCAGGGCCTTGCTGTTCCGGCTGATCTGCTCTT
TGGTGGACAGCTCGTTGCCGGTGTCCTCTTCCACCTCGTTCACGTTGTGCACGCCTCTTCTCTTGGCCAG
GTGCAGCAGGGCGGCAGAGAACTCTTCCTCGCTCAGCTTCTGGCTCAGGCCCTTCACTCTGGCCTCGTAG
GGGTTGATGCCGCTCAGCTCGCTGTGGTCGGTCAGCAGGTTGTAGTCGAACAGCAGCTTCTTCACTCTCT
GGATTCTATGCCGCCTCCGCCGCTTCAGCCTTCTGGCGCCTCTCTTGCTCCGCCTGCCCTCGTTGTTTTC
CACGTTGGCCTCTTTGAACAGCCGCACGCCGGCATCGATCACGTCCCGTGTCTCGTAGTCGATGATGCCG
TAGCCCACGCTGGTGATGCCGATGTCCAGGCCCAGGATGTAGTTCCGCTTGGCTGCTGGGACTCCGTGGA
TACCGACCTTCCGCTTCTTCTTTGGGGCCATGCGGCCGCTGCAGACCGGTGCTAGCATAACTTCGTATAA
AGTATCCTATACGAAGTTATTTGCCTTAACCCAGAAATTATCACTGTTATTCTTTAGAATGGTGCAAAGA
ATAACTTCGTATAATGTATGCTATACGAAGTTATGAATTCCTAGAGCTCGCTGATCAGCCTCGACTGTGC
CTTCTAGTTGCCAGCCATCTGTTGTTTGCCCCTCCCCCGTGCCTTCCTTGACCCTGGAAGGTGCCACTCC
CACTGTCCTTTCCTAATAAAATGAGGAAATTGCATCGCATTGTCTGAGTAGGTGTCATTCTATTCTGGGG
GGTGGGGTGGGGCAGGACAGCAAGGGGGAGGATTGGGAAGAGAATAGCAGGCATGCTGGGGAGGTACCGA
GGGCCTATTTCCCATGATTCCTTCATATTTGCATATACGATACAAGGCTGTTAGAGAGATAATTGGAATT
AATTTGACTGTAAACACAAAGATATTAGTACAAAATACGTGACGTAGAAAGTAATAATTTCTTGGGTAGT
TTGCAGTTTTAAAATTATGTTTTAAAATGGACTATCATATGCTTACCGTAACTTGAAAGTATTTCGATTT
CTTGGCTTTATATATCTTGTGGAAAGGACGAAACACCGTAGGTGGTGGACATCATGCGTGTTTTAGTACT
CTGGAAACAGAATCTACTAAAACAAGGCAAAATGCCGTGTTTATCTCGTCAACTTGTTGGCGAGATTTTT
GCGGCCGCAGGAACCCCTAGTGATGGAGTTGGCCACTCCCTCTCTGCGCGCTCGCTCGCTCACTGAGGCC
GGGCGACCAAAGGTCGCCCGACGCCCGGGCTTTGCCCGGGCGGCCTCAGTGAGCGAGCGAGCGCGCAGCT
GCCTGCAGGGGCGCCTGATGCGGTATTTTCTCCTTACGCATCTGTGCGGTATTTCACACCGCATA
[95 nt withheld, positions 5036-5130]
T
[46 nt withheld, positions 5132-5177]
C
[141 nt withheld, positions 5179-5319]
CCTTTGACGTTGGAGTCCACGTTCTTT
[37 nt withheld, positions 5347-5383]
ACTCTATCTCGGGCTATTCTTTTGATTTATAAGGGATTTTGCCGATTTCGGTCTATTGGTTAAAAAATGA
GCTGATTTAACAAAAATTTAACGCGAATTTTAACAAAATATTAACGTTTACAATTTTATGGTGCACTCTC
AGTACAATCTGCTCTGATGCCGCATAGTTAAGCCAGCCCCGACACCCGCCAACACCCGCTGACGCGCCCT
GACGGGCTTGTCTGCTCCCGGCATCCGCTTACAGACAAGCTGTGACCGTCTCCGGGAGCTGCATGTGTCA
GAGGTTTTCACCGTCATCACCGAAACGCGCGAGACGAAAGGGCCTCGTGATACGCCTATTTTTATAGGTT
AATGTCATGATAATAATGGTTTCTTAGACGTCAGGTGGCACTTTTCGGGGAAATGTGCGCGGAACCCCTA
TTTGTTTATTTTTCTAAATACATTCAAATATGTATCCGCTCATGAGACAATAACCCTGATAAATGCTTCA
ATAATATTGAAAAAGGAAGAGTATGAGTATTCAACATTTCCGTGTCGCCCTTATTCCCTTTTTTGCGGCA
TTTTGCCTTCCTGTTTTTGCTCACCCAGAAACGCTGGTGAAAGTAAAAGATGCTGAAGATCAGTTGGGTG
CACGAGTGGGTTACATCGAACTGGATCTCAACAGCGGTAAGATCCTTGAGAGTTTTCGCCCCGAAGAACG
TTTTCCAATGATGAGCACTTTTAAAGTTCTGCTATGTGGCGCGGTATTATCCCGTATTGACGCCGGGCAA
GAGCAACTCGGTCGCCGCATACACTATTCTCAGAATGACTTGGTTGAGTACTCACCAGTCACAGAAAAGC
ATCTTACGGATGGCATGACAGTAAGAGAATTATGCAGTGCTGCCATAACCATGAGTGATAACACTGCGGC
CAACTTACTTCTGACAACGATCGGAGGACCGAAGGAGCTAACCGCTTTTTTGCACAACATGGGGGATCAT
GTAACTCGCCTTGATCGTTGGGAACCGGAGCTGAATGAAGCCATACCAAACGACGAGCGTGACACCACGA
TGCCTGTAGCAATGGCAACAACGTTGCGCAAACTATTAACTGGCGAACTACTTACTCTAGCTTCCCGGCA
ACAATTAATAGACTGGATGGAGGCGGATAAAGTTGCAGGACCACTTCTGCGCTCGGCCCTTCCGGCTGGC
TGGTTTATTGCTGATAAATCTGGAGCCGGTGAGCGTGGAAGCCGCGGTATCATTGCAGCACTGGGGCCAG
ATGGTAAGCCCTCCCGTATCGTAGTTATCTACACGACGGGGAGTCAGGCAACTATGGATGAACGAAATAG
ACAGATCGCTGAGATAGGTGCCTCACTGATTAAGCATTGGTAACTGTCAGACCAAGTTTACTCATATATA
CTTTAGATTGATTTAAAACTTCATTTTTAATTTAAAAGGATCTAGGTGAAGATCCTTTTTGATAATCTCA
TGACCAAAATCCCTTAACGTGAGTTTTCGTTCCACTGAGCGTCAGACCCCGTAGAAAAGATCAAAGGATC
TTCTTGAGATCCTTTTTTTCTGCGCGTAATCTGCTGCTTGCAAACAAAAAAACCACCGCTACCAGCGGTG
GTTTGTTTGCCGGATCAAGAGCTACCAACTCTTTTTCCGAAGGTAACTGGCTTCAGCAGAGCGCAGATAC
CAAATACTGTTCTTCTAGTGTAGCCGTAGTTAGGCCACCACTTCAAGAACTCTGTAGCACCGCCTACATA
CCTCGCTCTGCTAATCCTGTTACCAGTGGCTGCTGCCAGTGGCGATAAGTCGTGTCTTACCGGGTTGGAC
TCAAGACGATAGTTACCGGATAAGGCGCAGCGGTCGGGCTGAACGGGGGGTTCGTGCACACAGCCCAGCT
TGGAGCGAACGACCTACACCGAACTGAGATACCTACAGCGTGAGCTATGAGAAAGCGCCACGCTTCCCGA
AGGGAGAAAGGCGGACAGGTATCCGGTAAGCGGCAGGGTCGGAACAGGAGAGCGCACGAGGGAGCTTCCA
GGGGGAAACGCCTGGTATCTTTATAGTCCTGTCGGGTTTCGCCACCTCTGACTTGAGCGTCGATTTTTGT
GATGCTCGTCAGGGGGGCGGAGCCTATGGAAAAACGCCAGCAACGCGGCCTTTTTACGGTTCCTGGCCTT
TTGCTGGCCTTTTGCTCACATGTCCTGCAGGCAGCTGCGCGCTCGCTCGCTCACTGAGGCCGCCCGGGCG
TCGGGCGACCTTTGGTCGCCCGGCCTCAGTGAGCGAGCGAGCGCGCAGAGAGGGAGTGGCCAACTCCATC
ACTAGGGGTTCCTGCGGCCTCTAGACTCGAGGCGTT
